>Addgene plasmid #10818 | pSUPER.PKD3.RNAi | addgene partial sequence | sequence record 17756 | 10818 with H1
CTTTGGATTTGGGATCTTATAAGTTCTGTATGAGACCACAGATCCCCGACGGGACTCTCTGCCCGATTCA
AGAGATCGGGCAGAGAGTCCCGTCTTTTTGGAAAAGCTTATCGATACCGTCGACCTCGAGGGGGGGCCCG
GTACCAGCTTTTGTTCCCTTTAGTGAGGGTTAATTTCGAGCTTGGCGTAATCATGGTCATAGCTGTTTCC
TGTGTGAAATTGTTATCCGCTCACAATTCCACACAACATACGAGCCGGAAGCATAAAGTGTAAAGCCTGG
GGTGCCTAATGAGTGAGCTAACTCACATTAATTGCGTTGCGCTCACTGCCCGCTTTCCAGTCGGGAAACC
TGTCGTGCCAGCTGCATTAATGAATCGGCCAACGCGCGGGGAGAGGCGGTTTGCGTATTGGGCGCTCTTC
CGCTTCCTCGCTCACTGACTCGCTGCGCTCGGTCGTTCGGCTGCGGCGAGCGGTATCAGCTCACTCAAAG
GCGGTAATACGGTTATCCACAGAATCAGGGGATAACGCAGGAAAGAACATGTGAGCAAAAGGCCAGCAAA
AGGCCAGGAACCGTAAAAAGGCCGCGTTGCTGGCGTTTTTCCATAGGCTCCGCCCCCCTGACGAGCATCA
CAAAAATCGACGCTCAAGTCAGAGGTGGCGAAACCCGACAGGACTATAAAGATACCAGGCGTTTCCCCCT
GGAAGCTCCCTCGTGCGCTCTCCTGTTCCGACCCTGCCGCTTACCGGATACCTGTCCGCCTTTCTCCCTT
CGGGAAGCGTGGCGCTTTCTCATAGCTCACGCTGTAGGTATCTCAGTTCGGTGTAGGTCGTTCGCTCCAA
GCTGGGCTGTGTGCACGAACCCCCCGTTCAGCCGAACGC
