[The description below was written by a language model from this plasmid's Addgene catalogue record.]
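Description:
pSUPER.PKD3.RNAi is a mammalian RNA interference plasmid built on the pSUPER backbone (about 3.2 kb without insert) and designed to knock down human protein kinase D3 (PRKD3, also known as PKD3 or PKC-nu). It is propagated in E. coli as a high-copy plasmid under ampicillin selection. The record lists no mammalian selection marker or reporter, and no feature table is provided, so individual backbone elements are not itemised.

The payload is a 64 bp insert made from a pair of annealed complementary oligonucleotides ligated between the BglII and HindIII sites of pSUPER, both of which are recorded as retained. As is typical for pSUPER hairpin inserts, the oligonucleotide encodes a PKD3 target sequence in sense orientation, a short loop spacer, the reverse complement of the target, and a run of thymidines that acts as a terminator. Transcription yields a short hairpin RNA that is processed by the cellular RNAi machinery into an siRNA directed against the PRKD3 transcript. The record does not name the promoter. pSUPER vectors generally drive hairpin expression from the RNA polymerase III H1 promoter, which gives defined transcript ends suited to small RNAs. T7 and M13 reverse primer sites flank the insertion region for sequence verification.

The construct is delivered to human cells by transfection to deplete endogenous PKD3. The associated publication concerns the role of protein kinase D in vesicular transport at the Golgi complex through phosphorylation and activation of phosphatidylinositol-4 kinase IIIbeta, consistent with its use for loss-of-function analysis of this PKD isoform.
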