Addgene plasmid #10818: pSUPER.PKD3.RNAi
Depositing lab: Alex Toker. Depositing organization: Beth Israel Deaconess Medical Center. Publication: Protein kinase D regulates vesicular transport by phosphorylating and activating phosphatidylinositol-4 kinase IIIbeta at the Golgi complex. Hausser A, Storz P, Martens S, Link G, Toker A, Pfizenmaier K. Nat Cell Biol. 2005 Sep . 7(9):880-6. 10.1038/ncb1289 PubMed 16100512.
Backbone
  Vector backbone: pSUPER
  Backbone size w/o insert (bp): 3176
  Vector type: Mammalian Expression, RNAi
Growth in bacteria
  Bacterial resistance: Ampicillin, 100 μg/mL
  Growth temperature: 37°C
  Growth strain: DH5alpha
  Copy number: High Copy
Gene/Insert
  Gene/Insert name: PKD3 RNAi (alt name: PKD3)
  Species: H. sapiens (human)
  Insert size (bp): 64
  Entrez Gene: PRKD3 (a.k.a. EPK2, PKC-NU, PKD3, PRKCN, nPKC-NU)
  Cloning method: Restriction Enzyme; 5′ cloning site BglII (not destroyed); 3′ cloning site HindIII (not destroyed)
  Sequencing primers: 5′ T7; 3′ M13R
Terms and licenses: Academic/Nonprofit Terms; Industry Terms: Not Available to Industry
Depositor comments: Constructed by ligation of the following oligonucleotide pairs to pSUPER: 5'-GATCCCCGTC CTAAGACGGG ACTCTCTTCA AGAGAGAGAG TCCCGTCTTA GGACTTTTTG GAAA-3' and 5'-AGCTTTTCCA AAAAGTCCTA AGACGGGACT CTCTCTCTTG AAGAGAGTCC CGTCTTAGGA CGGG-3'.
How to cite: pSUPER.PKD3.RNAi was a gift from Alex Toker (Addgene plasmid # 10818 ; http://n2t.net/addgene:10818 ; RRID:Addgene_10818)
